Addgene plasmid #26372: pENTR4_EWSR1_G2A_R650H
Depositing lab: Thomas Tuschl. Depositing organization: Rockefeller University. Publication: RNA targets of wild-type and mutant FET family proteins. Hoell JI, Larsson E, Runge S, Nusbaum JD, Duggimpudi S, Farazi TA, Hafner M, Borkhardt A, Sander C, Tuschl T. Nat Struct Mol Biol. 2011 Nov 13. doi: 10.1038/nsmb.2163. PubMed 22081015.
Backbone
  Vector backbone: pENTR4
  Backbone manufacturer: Invitrogen
  Backbone size w/o insert (bp): 2278
  Vector type: Entry Vector
Growth in bacteria
  Bacterial resistance: Kanamycin, 50 μg/mL
  Growth temperature: 37°C
  Growth strain: DH5alpha
  Copy number: High Copy
Gene/Insert
  Gene/Insert name: EWSR1
  Species: H. sapiens (human)
  Insert size (bp): 1971
  Mutation: R650H
  Entrez Gene: EWSR1 (a.k.a. EWS, EWS-FLI1)
  Cloning method: Restriction Enzyme; 5′ cloning site SalI (not destroyed); 3′ cloning site NotI (not destroyed)
  Sequencing primers: 5′ pENTR-F; 3′ pENTR-R
Terms and licenses: Academic/Nonprofit Terms; Industry Terms: Not Available to Industry
How to cite: pENTR4_EWSR1_G2A_R650H was a gift from Thomas Tuschl (Addgene plasmid # 26372 ; http://n2t.net/addgene:26372 ; RRID:Addgene_26372)
