[The description below was written by a language model from this plasmid's Addgene catalogue record.]
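Description:
pENTR4_EWSR1_G2A_R650H is a Gateway entry clone built on the commercial pENTR4 backbone (about 2.3 kb without insert). It carries a roughly 2 kb human EWSR1 coding sequence inserted between the SalI and NotI sites, both of which were preserved. It is a high-copy bacterial plasmid maintained under kanamycin selection. As an entry vector it is not meant to express the gene itself. pENTR-type backbones have no promoter driving the insert. Instead, attL recombination sites flank the cloning region so that the open reading frame can be moved by an LR recombination reaction into destination vectors that supply the promoter, tags and host-specific selection. No feature table is provided, so the exact positions of these elements and the presence of any tag or stop codon in the insert cannot be confirmed from the record.

EWSR1 encodes the EWS RNA-binding protein, a member of the FET family together with FUS and TAF15. The recorded mutation is R650H, a single amino-acid substitution near the C-terminal end of the protein. The plasmid name also contains "G2A", which suggests a second substitution at residue 2, but the mutation field does not list or explain it, so its origin and purpose are unstated. The associated publication concerns the RNA targets of wild-type and mutant FET proteins. The clone therefore most plausibly served as the source for expression constructs of a mutant EWSR1 variant, to be compared with the wild-type protein in RNA-binding or localisation studies.
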