>Addgene plasmid #26372 | pENTR4_EWSR1_G2A_R650H | addgene partial sequence | sequence record 32541 | 26372 with pENTR-R
TGATGATATATTTTTATCTTGTGCAATGTAACATCAGAGATTTTGAGACACGGGCCAGAGCTGCAGCTGG
ATGGCAAATAATGATTTTATTTTGACTGATAGTGACCTGTTCGTTGCAACAAATTGATAAGCAATGCTTT
CTTATAATGCCAACTTTGTACAAGAAAGCTGGGTCTAGATATCTCGAGTGCGGCCGCCTAGTAGGGCCGA
TCTCTGTGCTCCTGACGGTGCTCGCCTTTATCCATTTTTCCAGGTCCTCCACGTCCTCCTCTTCTTCCTC
CCATCTGTTCCATCAAAGGTCCAGGGGGCCCCCCAGGGCCACCTCGTCTTCCTCCACCAAAGCCACCTCG
GTCCATGCCCCGGCCACCACGGAAGCCACCTCTGTCTCCACCACGGCCACCTCTGAACATTCCACCGGGA
CCACCACGATCCATGAGGCCACCTCTTCCTCCCCGCATGCCACCAGGGCCACCTCTGCCACGATCACCAC
CCGGGGGCGGAAAGGGTGGCGGGAGGAAGCCTTCAGGCTTTGGGGCCTTACACTGGTTGCACTCTGTTCT
CCAGGCGAAGTTCTGGTTTCCACAACCCGGATTGGGACACTGCCAGTCTCCAGCTCGGTGCTGGACGTTT
CCTCCTCCAGAGGGGTTCCCTCGGGAACCCCGGGGTCCTCTTGGAGGGAAGCCTCCTCTATCTCCTCCAC
GGCCTCCCATGCGACCCATGGGTCCCCCAGGACCTCCTGGGCCTCCT
